>Addgene plasmid #106033 | Opto-GPR78 | addgene full sequence | sequence record 209651 | Addgene NGS Result
AATTGCATGAAGAATCTGCTTAGGGTTAGGCGTTTTGCGCTGCTTCGCGATGTACGGGCCAGATATACGC
GTTGACATTGATTATTGACTAGTTATTAATAGTAATCAATTACGGGGTCATTAGTTCATAGCCCATATAT
GGAGTTCCGCGTTACATAACTTACGGTAAATGGCCCGCCTGGCTGACCGCCCAACGACCCCCGCCCATTG
ACGTCAATAATGACGTATGTTCCCATAGTAACGCCAATAGGGACTTTCCATTGACGTCAATGGGTGGAGT
ATTTACGGTAAACTGCCCACTTGGCAGTACATCAAGTGTATCATATGCCAAGTACGCCCCCTATTGACGT
CAATGACGGTAAATGGCCCGCCTGGCATTATGCCCAGTACATGACCTTATGGGACTTTCCTACTTGGCAG
TACATCTACGTATTAGTCATCGCTATTACCATGGTGATGCGGTTTTGGCAGTACATCAATGGGCGTGGAT
AGCGGTTTGACTCACGGGGATTTCCAAGTCTCCACCCCATTGACGTCAATGGGAGTTTGTTTTGGCACCA
AAATCAACGGGACTTTCCAAAATGTCGTAACAACTCCGCCCCATTGACGCAAATGGGCGGTAGGCGTGTA
CGGTGGGAGGTCTATATAAGCAGAGCTCTCTGGCTAACTAGAGAACCCACTGCTTACTGGCTTATCGAAA
TTAATACGACTCACTATAGGGAGACCCAAGCTGGCTAGCGTTTAAACTTAAGCTTGCCACCATGAAAACG
ATCATCGCCCTGAGCTACATCTTCTGCCTGGTATTCGCCATGTACACCGATATAGAGATGAACAGGCTGG
GAAAGGATAGCCTCATGAACGGGACCGAGGGCCCAAACTTCTACGTGCCTTTCTCCAACAAGACGGGCGT
GGTGCGCAGCCCCTTCGAGGCCCCGCAGTACTACCTGGCGGAGCCATGGCAGTTCTCCATGCTGGCCGCC
TACATGTTCCTGCTGATCATGCTTGGCTTCCCCATCAACTTCCTCACGCTGTACGTCTGCGCCTACAGCG
CAGAGCTCCGCACTCGAGCCCTCAACTACATCCTGCTCAACCTGGCCGTGGCCGACCTCTTCATGGTGTT
CGGGGGCTTCACCACCACCCTCTACACCTCTCTGCACGGGTACTTCGTCTTTGGGCCCACGGGCTGCAAC
CTGGAGGGCTTCTTTGCCACCTTGGGCGGTGAAATTGCACTGTGGTCCTTGGTGGTCCTGGCCATCGAGC
GGTACGTGGTGGTGGGCTTCCCACTGCGCTACGCCGGACGCCTGCGACCGCGCTATGCCATCATGGGCGT
CGCCTTCACCTGGGTCATGGCTCTGGCCTGTGCCGCGCCCCCCCTCGTCGGCTGGTCCAGGTACATCCCG
GAGGGCATGCAGTGCTCGTGCGGGATTGACTACTACACGCCCCACGAGGAAACCAACAATGAGTCGTTCG
TCATCTACATGTTCGTGGTCCACTTCATCATCCCCCTGATTGTCATATTCTTCTGCTACGGACAGGTGCA
CCGGGTGGCACGCAGACACTGCCAGCGCATGGACACCGTCACCATGAAGGCGCTCGCGCTGCTCGCCGAC
CTGCACCCCAGTGTGCGGCAGCGCTGCCTCATCCAGCAGAAGCGGCGCCGCCACCGCGCCACCCGCATGG
TGATCATCATGGTCATCGCTTTCCTAATCTGCTGGCTGCCCTACGCTGGGGTGGCGTTCTACATCTTCAC
CCATCAGGGCTCTGACTTTGGCCCCATCTTCATGACCATCCCGGCTTTCTTTGCCAAGACTTCTGCCGTC
TACAACCCCGTCATCTACATCATGATGAACAAGCAGTTCCGCCAAGTCCTGGCCGGCATGGTGCACCGGC
TGCTGAAGAGAACCCCGCGCCCAGCATCCACCCATGACAGCTCTCTGGATGTGGCCGGCATGGTGCACCA
GCTGCTGAAGAGAACCCCGCGCCCAGCGTCCACCCACAACGGCTCTGTGGACACAGAGAATGATTCCTGC
CTGCAGCAGACACACACAGAAACCAGCCAAGTGGCGCCTGCCTAACTCGAGTCTAGAGGGCCCGTTTAAA
CCCGCTGATCAGCCTCGACTGTGCCTTCTAGTTGCCAGCCATCTGTTGTTTGCCCCTCCCCCGTGCCTTC
CTTGACCCTGGAAGGTGCCACTCCCACTGTCCTTTCCTAATAAAATGAGGAAATTGCATCGCATTGTCTG
AGTAGGTGTCATTCTATTCTGGGGGGTGGGGTGGGGCAGGACAGCAAGGGGGAGGATTGGGAAGACAATA
GCAGGCATGCTGGGGATGCGGTGGGCTCTATGGCTTCTGAGGCGGAAAGAACCAGCTGGGGCTCTAGGGG
GTATCCCC
[124 nt withheld, positions 2389-2512]
C
[91 nt withheld, positions 2514-2604]
A
[49 nt withheld, positions 2606-2654]
CCTTTGACGTTGGAGTCCACGTTCTTT
[37 nt withheld, positions 2682-2718]
ACCCTATCTCGGTCTATTCTTTTGATTTATAAGGGATTTTGCCGATTTCGGCCTATTGGTTAAAAAATGA
GCTGATTTAACAAAAATTTAACGCGAATTAATTCTGTGGAATGTGTGTCAGTTAGGGTGTGGAAAGTCCC
CAGGCTCCCCAGCAGGCAGAAGTATGCAAAGCATGCATCTCAATTAGTCAGCAACCAGGTGTGGAAAGTC
CCCAGGCTCCCCAGCAGGCAGAAGTATGCAAAGCATGCATCTCAATTAGTCAGCAACCATAGTCCCGCCC
CTAACTCCGCCCATCCCGCCCCTAACTCCGCCCAGTTCCGCCCATTCTCCGCCCCATGGCTGACTAATTT
TTTTTATTTATGCAGAGGCCGAGGCCGCCTCTGCCTCTGAGCTATTCCAGAAGTAGTGAGGAGGCTTTTT
TGGAGGCCTAGGCTTTTGCAAAAAGCTCCCGGGAGCTTGTATATCCATTTTCGGATCTGATCAAGAGACA
GGATGAGGATCGTTTCGCATGATTGAACAAGATGGATTGCACGCAGGTTCTCCGGCCGCTTGGGTGGAGA
GGCTATTCGGCTATGACTGGGCACAACAGACAATCGGCTGCTCTGATGCCGCCGTGTTCCGGCTGTCAGC
GCAGGGGCGCCCGGTTCTTTTTGTCAAGACCGACCTGTCCGGTGCCCTGAATGAACTGCAGGACGAGGCA
GCGCGGCTATCGTGGCTGGCCACGACGGGCGTTCCTTGCGCAGCTGTGCTCGACGTTGTCACTGAAGCGG
GAAGGGACTGGCTGCTATTGGGCGAAGTGCCGGGGCAGGATCTCCTGTCATCTCACCTTGCTCCTGCCGA
GAAAGTATCCATCATGGCTGATGCAATGCGGCGGCTGCATACGCTTGATCCGGCTACCTGCCCATTCGAC
CACCAAGCGAAACATCGCATCGAGCGAGCACGTACTCGGATGGAAGCCGGTCTTGTCGATCAGGATGATC
TGGACGAAGAGCATCAGGGGCTCGCGCCAGCCGAACTGTTCGCCAGGCTCAAGGCGCGCATGCCCGACGG
CGAGGATCTCGTCGTGACCCATGGCGATGCCTGCTTGCCGAATATCATGGTGGAAAATGGCCGCTTTTCT
GGATTCATCGACTGTGGCCGGCTGGGTGTGGCGGACCGCTATCAGGACATAGCGTTGGCTACCCGTGATA
TTGCTGAAGAGCTTGGCGGCGAATGGGCTGACCGCTTCCTCGTGCTTTACGGTATCGCCGCTCCCGATTC
GCAGCGCATCGCCTTCTATCGCCTTCTTGACGAGTTCTTCTGAGCGGGACTCTGGGGTTCGAAATGACCG
ACCAAGCGACGCCCAACCTGCCATCACGAGATTTCGATTCCACCGCCGCCTTCTATGAAAGGTTGGGCTT
CGGAATCGTTTTCCGGGACGCCGGCTGGATGATCCTCCAGCGCGGGGATCTCATGCTGGAGTTCTTCGCC
CACCCCAACTTGTTTATTGCAGCTTATAATGGTTACAAATAAAGCAATAGCATCACAAATTTCACAAATA
AAGCATTTTTTTCACTGCATTCTAGTTGTGGTTTGTCCAAACTCATCAATGTATCTTATCATGTCTGTAT
ACCGTCGACCTCTAGCTAGAGCTTGGCGTAATCATGGTCATAGCTGTTTCCTGTGTGAAATTGTTATCCG
CTCACAATTCCACACAACATACGAGCCGGAAGCATAAAGTGTAAAGCCTGGGGTGCCTAATGAGTGAGCT
AACTCACATTAATTGCGTTGCGCTCACTGCCCGCTTTCCAGTCGGGAAACCTGTCGTGCCAGCTGCATTA
ATGAATCGGCCAACGCGCGGGGAGAGGCGGTTTGCGTATTGGGCGCTCTTCCGCTTCCTCGCTCACTGAC
TCGCTGCGCTCGGTCGTTCGGCTGCGGCGAGCGGTATCAGCTCACTCAAAGGCGGTAATACGGTTATCCA
CAGAATCAGGGGATAACGCAGGAAAGAACATGTGAGCAAAAGGCCAGCAAAAGGCCAGGAACCGTAAAAA
GGCCGCGTTGCTGGCGTTTTTCCATAGGCTCCGCCCCCCTGACGAGCATCACAAAAATCGACGCTCAAGT
CAGAGGTGGCGAAACCCGACAGGACTATAAAGATACCAGGCGTTTCCCCCTGGAAGCTCCCTCGTGCGCT
CTCCTGTTCCGACCCTGCCGCTTACCGGATACCTGTCCGCCTTTCTCCCTTCGGGAAGCGTGGCGCTTTC
TCATAGCTCACGCTGTAGGTATCTCAGTTCGGTGTAGGTCGTTCGCTCCAAGCTGGGCTGTGTGCACGAA
CCCCCCGTTCAGCCCGACCGCTGCGCCTTATCCGGTAACTATCGTCTTGAGTCCAACCCGGTAAGACACG
ACTTATCGCCACTGGCAGCAGCCACTGGTAACAGGATTAGCAGAGCGAGGTATGTAGGCGGTGCTACAGA
GTTCTTGAAGTGGTGGCCTAACTACGGCTACACTAGAAGAACAGTATTTGGTATCTGCGCTCTGCTGAAG
CCAGTTACCTTCGGAAAAAGAGTTGGTAGCTCTTGATCCGGCAAACAAACCACCGCTGGTAGCGGTGGTT
TTTTTGTTTGCAAGCAGCAGATTACGCGCAGAAAAAAAGGATCTCAAGAAGATCCTTTGATCTTTTCTAC
GGGGTCTGACGCTCAGTGGAACGAAAACTCACGTTAAGGGATTTTGGTCATGAGATTATCAAAAAGGATC
TTCACCTAGATCCTTTTAAATTAAAAATGAAGTTTTAAATCAATCTAAAGTATATATGAGTAAACTTGGT
CTGACAGTTACCAATGCTTAATCAGTGAGGCACCTATCTCAGCGATCTGTCTATTTCGTTCATCCATAGT
TGCCTGACTCCCCGTCGTGTAGATAACTACGATACGGGAGGGCTTACCATCTGGCCCCAGTGCTGCAATG
ATACCGCGAGACCCACGCTCACCGGCTCCAGATTTATCAGCAATAAACCAGCCAGCCGGAAGGGCCGAGC
GCAGAAGTGGTCCTGCAACTTTATCCGCCTCCATCCAGTCTATTAATTGTTGCCGGGAAGCTAGAGTAAG
TAGTTCGCCAGTTAATAGTTTGCGCAACGTTGTTGCCATTGCTACAGGCATCGTGGTGTCACGCTCGTCG
TTTGGTATGGCTTCATTCAGCTCCGGTTCCCAACGATCAAGGCGAGTTACATGATCCCCCATGTTGTGCA
AAAAAGCGGTTAGCTCCTTCGGTCCTCCGATCGTTGTCAGAAGTAAGTTGGCCGCAGTGTTATCACTCAT
GGTTATGGCAGCACTGCATAATTCTCTTACTGTCATGCCATCCGTAAGATGCTTTTCTGTGACTGGTGAG
TACTCAACCAAGTCATTCTGAGAATAGTGTATGCGGCGACCGAGTTGCTCTTGCCCGGCGTCAATACGGG
ATAATACCGCGCCACATAGCAGAACTTTAAAAGTGCTCATCATTGGAAAACGTTCTTCGGGGCGAAAACT
CTCAAGGATCTTACCGCTGTTGAGATCCAGTTCGATGTAACCCACTCGTGCACCCAACTGATCTTCAGCA
TCTTTTACTTTCACCAGCGTTTCTGGGTGAGCAAAAACAGGAAGGCAAAATGCCGCAAAAAAGGGAATAA
GGGCGACACGGAAATGTTGAATACTCATACTCTTCCTTTTTCAATATTATTGAAGCATTTATCAGGGTTA
TTGTCTCATGAGCGGATACATATTTGAATGTATTTAGAAAAATAAACAAATAGGGGTTCCGCGCACATTT
CCCCGAAAAGTGCCACCTGACGTCGACGGATCGGGAGATCTCCCGATCCCCTATGGTGCACTCTCAGTAC
AATCTGCTCTGATGCCGCATAGTTAAGCCAGTATCTGCTCCCTGCTTGTGTGTTGGAGGTCGCTGAGTAG
TGCGCGAGCAAAATTTAAGCTACAACAAGGCAAGGCTTGACCGAC
Features (pLannotate 1.2.2; 20 found; start..end, strand, type, name):
     74..453     +  enhancer       CMV enhancer: human cytomegalovirus immediate early enhancer
    454..657     +  promoter       CMV promoter: human cytomegalovirus (CMV) immediate early promoter
    653..686     +  LTR            5' LTR (truncated) (fragment): truncated 5' long terminal repeat (LTR) from HIV-1
    702..720     +  promoter       T7 promoter: promoter for bacteriophage T7 RNA polymerase
    855..1862    +  CDS            RHO: OPSD_BOVIN - Experimental evidence at protein level: Swiss-Prot protein existence level 1. Photoreceptor required for image-forming vision at low light intensity. Required for photoreceptor cell viability after birth (By similarity). Light-induced isomerization of 11-cis to all-trans retinal triggers a conformational change that activates signaling via G- proteins (PubMed:10926528, PubMed:12044163, PubMed:11972040, PubMed:16908857, PubMed:16586416, PubMed:17060607, PubMed:17449675, PubMed:18818650, PubMed:21389983, PubMed:22198838, PubMed:23579341, PubMed:25205354, PubMed:27458239). Subsequent
   2119..2343    +  polyA_signal   bGH poly(A) signal: bovine growth hormone polyadenylation signal
   2347..2368    +  promoter       SV40 promoter (fragment): SV40 enhancer and early promoter
   2389..2817    +  rep_origin     f1 ori (sequence partly withheld): f1 bacteriophage origin of replication; arrow indicates direction of (+) strand synthesis
   2831..3160    +  promoter       SV40 promoter: SV40 enhancer and early promoter
   3227..4018    +  CDS            neo: KKA2_KLEPN - Also known as kan, nptII. Experimental evidence at protein level: Swiss-Prot protein existence level 1. Resistance to kanamycin, neomycin, paromomycin, ribostamycin, butirosin and gentamicin B. From Klebsiella pneumoniae.
   4042..4200    +  CDS            ble (fragment): BLE_KLEPN - Experimental evidence at protein level: Swiss-Prot protein existence level 1. Binding protein with a strong affinity to the bleomycin family of antibiotics. Binds to CL990; an antimitotic-antibiotic compound. From Klebsiella pneumoniae.
   4195..4316    +  polyA_signal   SV40 poly(A) signal: SV40 polyadenylation signal
   4389..4405    -  protein_bind   lac operator: The lac repressor binds to the lac operator to inhibit transcription in E. coli. This inhibition can be relieved by adding lactose or isopropyl-β-D-thiogalactopyranoside (IPTG). lac repressor encoded by lacI
   4413..4443    -  promoter       lac promoter: promoter for the E. coli lac operon
   4458..4479    -  protein_bind   CAP binding site: CAP binding activates transcription in the presence of cAMP. E. coli catabolite activator protein
   4492..4584    -  CDS            lacI (fragment): lac repressor; lacI; The lac repressor binds to the lac operator to inhibit transcription in E. coli. This inhibition can be relieved by adding lactose or isopropyl-β-D-thiogalactopyranoside (IPTG).
   4767..5355    -  rep_origin     ori: high-copy-number ColE1/pMB1/pBR322/pUC origin of replication
   5526..6386    -  CDS            AmpR: β-lactamase; bla; confers resistance to ampicillin, carbenicillin, and related antibiotics
   6387..6491    -  promoter       AmpR promoter: bla
   6550..6602    -  misc_feature   bom (fragment): basis of mobility region from pBR322
