[The description below was written by a language model from this plasmid's Addgene catalogue record and pLannotate feature annotations shown in this document.]
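Description:
Opto-GPR78 is a mammalian expression plasmid built on the Invitrogen pcDNA3.1(-) backbone, encoding a chimeric G-protein-coupled receptor that combines bovine rhodopsin with the human orphan receptor GPR78. The roughly 1.3 kb insert sits downstream of the human cytomegalovirus immediate-early enhancer and promoter and is terminated by the bovine growth hormone polyadenylation signal. A T7 promoter lies between the CMV promoter and the coding region. The chimera carries an N-terminal VSV-G epitope and a C-terminal rhodopsin 1D4 epitope, which allow antibody-based detection of the protein. In the feature table, most of the open reading frame is annotated simply as bovine rhodopsin, reflecting the rhodopsin-derived portion of the chimera. The GPR78-derived segments are not annotated separately, and the record does not specify which receptor regions were exchanged. The depositor notes that the insert was assembled by two-step cloning and that the flanking sites cannot be used for subcloning.

In bacteria, the plasmid is maintained through a high-copy ColE1/pUC-type origin and selected with ampicillin through the β-lactamase gene. An f1 origin is also present. For mammalian cells, an SV40 early promoter drives a neomycin phosphotransferase cassette with an SV40 poly(A) signal, which allows G418 selection of stable transfectants. Short matches to an HIV-1 LTR, ble, lacI and bom are only fragmentary annotations within backbone sequence and not functional elements.

The rhodopsin component supplies a light-sensing, retinal-binding element, so the construct is meant to express a light-activatable surrogate of GPR78. It belongs to a set of chimeras made for the optical functionalization of human class A orphan GPCRs.
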