Addgene plasmid #106033: Opto-GPR78
Purpose: Expression of a chimeric G-protein coupled receptor (Rhodopsin-GPR78; Opto-GPR78; C11)
Depositing lab: Harald Janovjak. Depositing organization: Institute of Science and Technology Austria (I.S.T. Austria). Publication: Optical functionalization of human Class A orphan G-protein-coupled receptors. Morri M, Sanchez-Romero I, Tichy AM, Kainrath S, Gerrard EJ, Hirschfeld PP, Schwarz J, Janovjak H. Nat Commun. 2018 May 16;9(1):1950. doi: 10.1038/s41467-018-04342-1. PubMed 29769519.
Backbone
  Vector backbone: pcDNA3.1-
  Backbone manufacturer: Invitrogen
  Backbone size w/o insert (bp): 5427
  Vector type: Mammalian Expression
  Selectable markers: Neomycin (select with G418)
Growth in bacteria
  Bacterial resistance: Ampicillin, 100 μg/mL
  Growth temperature: 37°C
  Growth strain: DH5alpha
  Copy number: High Copy
Gene/Insert
  Gene/Insert name: Opto-GPR78
  Species: H. sapiens (human), B. taurus (bovine)
  Insert size (bp): 1314
  Mutation: Chimeric receptor protein
  Entrez Gene: GPR78
  Promoter: CMV
  Tag / fusion protein: VSV-G (N terminal on insert); Rhodopsin-1D4 (C terminal on insert)
  Cloning method: Restriction Enzyme; 5′ cloning site unknown (unknown if destroyed); 3′ cloning site unknown (unknown if destroyed)
  Sequencing primers: 5′ CMV_F (CGCAAATGGGCGGTAGGCGTG); 3′ pcDNA_R (CAACAGATGGCTGGCAAC)
Terms and licenses: Academic/Nonprofit Terms; Industry Terms: Not Available to Industry
Depositor comments: two step cloning; 5' and 3' sites cannot be used for (sub)cloning
How to cite: Opto-GPR78 was a gift from Harald Janovjak (Addgene plasmid # 106033 ; http://n2t.net/addgene:106033 ; RRID:Addgene_106033)
