>Addgene plasmid #106033 | Opto-GPR78 | depositor partial sequence | sequence record 200796 | Opto-GPR78
ATGAAAACGATCATCGCCCTGAGCTACATCTTCTGCCTGGTATTCGCCATGTACACCGATATAGAGATGA
ACAGGCTGGGAAAGGATAGCCTCATGAACGGGACCGAGGGCCCAAACTTCTACGTGCCTTTCTCCAACAA
GACGGGCGTGGTGCGCAGCCCCTTCGAGGCCCCGCAGTACTACCTGGCGGAGCCATGGCAGTTCTCCATG
CTGGCCGCCTACATGTTCCTGCTGATCATGCTTGGCTTCCCCATCAACTTCCTCACGCTGTACGTCTGCG
CCTACAGCGCAGAGCTCCGCACTCGAGCCCTCAACTACATCCTGCTCAACCTGGCCGTGGCCGACCTCTT
CATGGTGTTCGGGGGCTTCACCACCACCCTCTACACCTCTCTGCACGGGTACTTCGTCTTTGGGCCCACG
GGCTGCAACCTGGAGGGCTTCTTTGCCACCTTGGGCGGTGAAATTGCACTGTGGTCCTTGGTGGTCCTGG
CCATCGAGCGGTACGTGGTGGTGGGCTTCCCACTGCGCTACGCCGGACGCCTGCGACCGCGCTATGCCAT
CATGGGCGTCGCCTTCACCTGGGTCATGGCTCTGGCCTGTGCCGCGCCCCCCCTCGTCGGCTGGTCCAGG
TACATCCCGGAGGGCATGCAGTGCTCGTGCGGGATTGACTACTACACGCCCCACGAGGAAACCAACAATG
AGTCGTTCGTCATCTACATGTTCGTGGTCCACTTCATCATCCCCCTGATTGTCATATTCTTCTGCTACGG
ACAGGTGCACCGGGTGGCACGCAGACACTGCCAGCGCATGGACACCGTCACCATGAAGGCGCTCGCGCTG
CTCGCCGACCTGCACCCCAGTGTGCGGCAGCGCTGCCTCATCCAGCAGAAGCGGCGCCGCCACCGCGCCA
CCCGCATGGTGATCATCATGGTCATCGCTTTCCTAATCTGCTGGCTGCCCTACGCTGGGGTGGCGTTCTA
CATCTTCACCCATCAGGGCTCTGACTTTGGCCCCATCTTCATGACCATCCCGGCTTTCTTTGCCAAGACT
TCTGCCGTCTACAACCCCGTCATCTACATCATGATGAACAAGCAGTTCCGCCAAGTCCTGGCCGGCATGG
TGCACCGGCTGCTGAAGAGAACCCCGCGCCCAGCATCCACCCATGACAGCTCTCTGGATGTGGCCGGCAT
GGTGCACCAGCTGCTGAAGAGAACCCCGCGCCCAGCGTCCACCCACAACGGCTCTGTGGACACAGAGAAT
GATTCCTGCCTGCAGCAGACACACACAGAAACCAGCCAAGTGGCGCCTGCCTAA
